Addgene plasmid #163721: pJH26_pBad_AraC_Para-sfGFP.1TAG
Purpose: Arabinose-inducible expression of green fluorescent protein encoding one amber codon
Depositing lab: Matthew Bennett. Depositing organization: Rice University. Publication: A suppressor tRNA-mediated feedforward loop eliminates leaky gene expression in bacteria. Ho JML, Miller CA, Parks SE, Mattia JR, Bennett MR. Nucleic Acids Res. 2021 Mar 18;49(5):e25. doi: 10.1093/nar/gkaa1179. PubMed 33290521.
Backbone
  Vector backbone: pBR322
  Vector type: Bacterial Expression
Growth in bacteria
  Bacterial resistance: Ampicillin, 100 μg/mL
  Growth temperature: 37°C
  Growth strain: NEB Stable
  Copy number: High Copy
Gene/Insert
  Gene/Insert name: araC gfp.1TAG
  Species: Synthetic
  Mutation: gfp.N39TAG
  Cloning method: Gibson Cloning
Terms and licenses: Academic/Nonprofit Terms; Industry Terms: Not Available to Industry
How to cite: pJH26_pBad_AraC_Para-sfGFP.1TAG was a gift from Matthew Bennett (Addgene plasmid # 163721 ; http://n2t.net/addgene:163721 ; RRID:Addgene_163721)
