[The description below was written by a language model from this plasmid's Addgene catalogue record and pLannotate feature annotations shown in this document.]
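Description:
pJH26_pBad_AraC_Para-sfGFP.1TAG is a 4,747 bp bacterial expression plasmid of the pBAD type, built on a pBR322-derived backbone for use in E. coli. It replicates from a ColE1/pMB1-family origin and is recorded as high copy. Only a short remnant of the rop gene is annotated, alongside the pBR322 bom (basis of mobility) region and a small fragment with similarity to the RSF origin, which probably reflects sequence homology rather than a second functional replicon. Selection is by ampicillin through a β-lactamase gene driven by its own bla promoter.

The payload is an arabinose-inducible reporter cassette. The araC regulator is encoded on the reverse strand, divergent from the araBAD promoter, so that AraC represses the promoter in the absence of L-arabinose and activates it when the sugar is present. Downstream of the promoter lies superfolder GFP carrying a single amber (TAG) stop codon at position N39. It is followed by a short annotated tag fragment whose 18 bp length is consistent with a C-terminal 6xHis tag. Transcription ends at the rrnB T1 and T2 terminators, which are preceded by a 5S rRNA segment carried over from the rrnB operon.

Because of the internal amber codon, full-length fluorescent protein should be produced only when an amber suppressor tRNA reads through the TAG codon. Otherwise translation terminates early. The construct therefore reports on both arabinose induction and amber suppression. According to the record, it was made for work on a suppressor tRNA-mediated feedforward loop designed to eliminate leaky gene expression in bacteria.
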