Features (pLannotate 1.2.2; 13 found; start..end, strand, type, name):
      1..285     +  promoter       araBAD promoter: araBAD; promoter of the L-arabinose operon of E. coli; the araC regulatory gene is transcribed in the opposite direction (Guzman et al., 1995)
    323..1036    +  CDS            Superfolder GFP: Superfolder GFP is a basic (constitutively fluorescent) green fluorescent protein published in 2005, derived from Aequorea victoria. It is reported to be a very rapidly-maturing weak dimer.
   1043..1060    +  CDS            capTEV™ (fragment): composite tag for in vivo biotinylation, TEV protease cleavage, and 6xHis tagging
   1188..1303    +  ncRNA          5S rRNA: Accession: RF00001 - 5S ribosomal RNA
   1307..1393    +  terminator     rrnB T1 terminator: Escherichia coli rrnB; transcription terminator T1 from the E. coli rrnB gene
   1485..1512    +  terminator     rrnB T2 terminator: transcription terminator T2 from the E. coli rrnB gene
   1531..1622    +  promoter       AmpR promoter: bla
   1623..2483    +  CDS            AmpR: β-lactamase; bla; confers resistance to ampicillin, carbenicillin, and related antibiotics
   2654..3242    +  rep_origin     ori: high-copy-number ColE1/pMB1/pBR322/pUC origin of replication
   3301..3434    +  rep_origin     RSF ori (fragment): Plasmids containing the RSF 1030 origin of replication can be propagated in E. coli cells that contain additional plasmids with compatible origins.
   3439..3579    -  misc_feature   bom: basis of mobility region from pBR322
   3681..3721    -  CDS            rop (fragment): Rop protein, which maintains plasmids at low copy number; rop
   3843..4721    -  CDS            araC: L-arabinose regulatory protein; araC
>Addgene plasmid #163721 | pJH26_pBad_AraC_Para-sfGFP.1TAG | addgene full sequence | sequence record 323481 | Addgene NGS Result
AAGAAACCAATTGTCCATATTGCATCAGACATTGCCGTCACTGCGTCTTTTACTGGCTCTTCTCGCTAAC
CAAACCGGTAACCCCGCTTATTAAAAGCATTCTGTAACAAAGCGGGACCAAAGCCATGACAAAAACGCGT
AACAAAAGTGTCTATAATCACGGCAGAAAAGTCCACATTGATTATTTGCACGGCGTCACACTTTGCTATG
CCATAGCATTTTTATCCATAAGATTAGCGGATCCTACCTGACGCTTTTTATCGCAACTCTCTACTGTTTC
TCCATACCCGTTTTTTGGGCTAACAGGAGGAATTAACCTAGGATGAGCAAGGGCGAAGAACTGTTTACGG
GCGTGGTGCCGATTCTGGTGGAACTGGATGGTGATGTCAATGGTCACAAATTCAGCGTGCGCGGCGAAGG
TGAAGGCGATGCAACCTAGGGTAAACTGACGCTGAAGTTTATTTGCACCACGGGTAAACTGCCGGTTCCG
TGGCCGACCCTGGTCACCACGCTGACGTATGGTGTTCAGTGTTTCAGTCGTTACCCGGATCACATGAAAC
GCCACGACTTTTTCAAGTCCGCGATGCCGGAAGGTTATGTCCAAGAACGTACCATCTCATTTAAAGATGA
CGGCACCTACAAAACGCGCGCCGAAGTGAAATTCGAAGGTGATACGCTGGTTAACCGTATTGAACTGAAA
GGCATCGATTTTAAGGAAGACGGTAATATTCTGGGCCATAAACTGGAATATAACTTCAATTCGCACAACG
TGTACATCACCGCAGATAAGCAGAAGAACGGTATCAAGGCTAACTTCAAGATCCGCCATAATGTGGAAGA
TGGCAGCGTTCAACTGGCCGACCACTATCAGCAAAACACCCCGATTGGTGATGGCCCGGTCCTGCTGCCG
GACAATCATTACCTGAGCACGCAGTCTGTGCTGAGTAAAGATCCGAACGAAAAGCGTGACCACATGGTCC
TGCTGGAATTCGTGACCGCGGCCGGCATCACGCACGGTATGGACGAACTGTATAAAGGCTCACATCATCA
TCATCATCATTGACTCGAGATCTGCAGCTGGTACCATATGGGAATTCGAAGCTTGGCTGTTTTGGCGGAT
GAGAGAAGATTTTCAGCCTGATACAGATTAAATCAGAACGCAGAAGCGGTCTGATAAAACAGAATTTGCC
TGGCGGCAGTAGCGCGGTGGTCCCACCTGACCCCATGCCGAACTCAGAAGTGAAACGCCGTAGCGCCGAT
GGTAGTGTGGGGTCTCCCCATGCGAGAGTAGGGAACTGCCAGGCATCAAATAAAACGAAAGGCTCAGTCG
AAAGACTGGGCCTTTCGTTTTATCTGTTGTTTGTCGGTGAACGCTCTCCTGAGTAGGACAAATCCGCCGG
GAGCGGATTTGAACGTTGCGAAGCAACGGCCCGGAGGGTGGCGGGCAGGACGCCCGCCATAAACTGCCAG
GCATCAAATTAAGCAGAAGGCCATCCTGACGGATGGCCTTTTTGCGTTTCTACAAACTCTTTTGTTTATT
TTTCTAAATACATTCAAATATGTATCCGCTCATGAGACAATAACCCTGATAAATGCTTCAATAATATTGA
AAAAGGAAGAGTATGAGTATTCAACATTTCCGTGTCGCCCTTATTCCCTTTTTTGCGGCATTTTGCCTTC
CTGTTTTTGCTCACCCAGAAACGCTGGTGAAAGTAAAAGATGCTGAAGATCAGTTGGGTGCACGAGTGGG
TTACATCGAACTGGATCTCAACAGCGGTAAGATCCTTGAGAGTTTTCGCCCCGAAGAACGTTTTCCAATG
ATGAGCACTTTTAAAGTTCTGCTATGTGGCGCGGTATTATCCCGTGTTGACGCCGGGCAAGAGCAACTCG
GTCGCCGCATACACTATTCTCAGAATGACTTGGTTGAGTACTCACCAGTCACAGAAAAGCATCTTACGGA
TGGCATGACAGTAAGAGAATTATGCAGTGCTGCCATAACCATGAGTGATAACACTGCGGCCAACTTACTT
CTGACAACGATCGGAGGACCGAAGGAGCTAACCGCTTTTTTGCACAACATGGGGGATCATGTAACTCGCC
TTGATCGTTGGGAACCGGAGCTGAATGAAGCCATACCAAACGACGAGCGTGACACCACGATGCCTGTAGC
AATGGCAACAACGTTGCGCAAACTATTAACTGGCGAACTACTTACTCTAGCTTCCCGGCAACAATTAATA
GACTGGATGGAGGCGGATAAAGTTGCAGGACCACTTCTGCGCTCGGCCCTTCCGGCTGGCTGGTTTATTG
CTGATAAATCTGGAGCCGGTGAGCGTGGGTCTCGCGGTATCATTGCAGCACTGGGGCCAGATGGTAAGCC
CTCCCGTATCGTAGTTATCTACACGACGGGGAGTCAGGCAACTATGGATGAACGAAATAGACAGATCGCT
GAGATAGGTGCCTCACTGATTAAGCATTGGTAACTGTCAGACCAAGTTTACTCATATATACTTTAGATTG
ATTTAAAACTTCATTTTTAATTTAAAAGGATCTAGGTGAAGATCCTTTTTGATAATCTCATGACCAAAAT
CCCTTAACGTGAGTTTTCGTTCCACTGAGCGTCAGACCCCGTAGAAAAGATCAAAGGATCTTCTTGAGAT
CCTTTTTTTCTGCGCGTAATCTGCTGCTTGCAAACAAAAAAACCACCGCTACCAGCGGTGGTTTGTTTGC
CGGATCAAGAGCTACCAACTCTTTTTCCGAAGGTAACTGGCTTCAGCAGAGCGCAGATACCAAATACTGT
CCTTCTAGTGTAGCCGTAGTTAGGCCACCACTTCAAGAACTCTGTAGCACCGCCTACATACCTCGCTCTG
CTAATCCTGTTACCAGTGGCTGCTGCCAGTGGCGATAAGTCGTGTCTTACCGGGTTGGACTCAAGACGAT
AGTTACCGGATAAGGCGCAGCGGTCGGGCTGAACGGGGGGTTCGTGCACACAGCCCAGCTTGGAGCGAAC
GACCTACACCGAACTGAGATACCTACAGCGTGAGCTATGAGAAAGCGCCACGCTTCCCGAAGGGAGAAAG
GCGGACAGGTATCCGGTAAGCGGCAGGGTCGGAACAGGAGAGCGCACGAGGGAGCTTCCAGGGGGAAACG
CCTGGTATCTTTATAGTCCTGTCGGGTTTCGCCACCTCTGACTTGAGCGTCGATTTTTGTGATGCTCGTC
AGGGGGGCGGAGCCTATGGAAAAACGCCAGCAACGCGGCCTTTTTACGGTTCCTGGCCTTTTGCTGGCCT
TTTGCTGGCCTTTTGCTCACATGTTCTTTCCTGCGTTATCCCCTGATTCTGTGGATAACCGTATTACCGC
CTTTGAGTGAGCTGATACCGCTCGCCGCAGCCGAACGACCGAGCGCAGCGAGTCAGTGAGCGAGGAAGCG
GAAGAGCGCCTGATGCGGTATTTTCTCCTTACGCATCTGTGCGGTATTTCACACCGCATATGGTGCACTC
TCAGTACAATCTGCTCTGATGCCGCATAGTTAAGCCAGTATACACTCCGCTATCGCTACGTGACTGGGTC
ATGGCTGCGCCCCGACACCCGCCAACACCCGCTGACGCGCCCTGACGGGCTTGTCTGCTCCCGGCATCCG
CTTACAGACAAGCTGTGACCGTCTCCGGGAGCTGCATGTGTCAGAGGTTTTCACCGTCATCACCGAAACG
CGCGAGGCAGCAGATCAATTCGCGCGCGAAGGCGAAGCGGCATGCATAATGTGCCTGTCAAATGGACGAA
GCAGGGATTCTGCAAACCCTATGCTACTCCGTCAAGCCGTCAATTGTCTGATTCGTTACCAATTATGACA
ACTTGACGGCTACATCATTCACTTTTTCTTCACAACCGGCACGGAACTCGCTCGGGCTGGCCCCGGTGCA
TTTTTTAAATACCCGCGAGAAATAGAGTTGATCGTCAAAACCAACATTGCGACCGACGGTGGCGATAGGC
ATCCGGGTGGTGCTCAAAAGCAGCTTCGCCTGGCTGATACGTTGGTCCTCGCGCCAGCTTAAGACGCTAA
TCCCTAACTGCTGGCGGAAAAGATGTGACAGACGCGACGGCGACAAGCAAACATGCTGTGCGACGCTGGC
GATATCAAAATTGCTGTCTGCCAGGTGATCGCTGATGTACTGACAAGCCTCGCGTACCCGATTATCCATC
GGTGGATGGAGCGACTCGTTAATCGCTTCCATGCGCCGCAGTAACAATTGCTCAAGCAGATTTATCGCCA
GCAGCTCCGAATAGCGCCCTTCCCCTTGCCCGGCGTTAATGATTTGCCCAAACAGGTCGCTGAAATGCGG
CTGGTGCGCTTCATCCGGGCGAAAGAACCCCGTATTGGCAAATATTGACGGCCAGTTAAGCCATTCATGC
CAGTAGGCGCGCGGACGAAAGTAAACCCACTGGTGATACCATTCGCGAGCCTCCGGATGACGACCGTAGT
GATGAATCTCTCCTGGCGGGAACAGCAAAATATCACCCGGTCGGCAAACAAATTCTCGTCCCTGATTTTT
CACCACCCCCTGACCGCGAATGGTGAGATTGAGAATATAACCTTTCATTCCCAGCGGTCGGTCGATAAAA
AAATCGAGATAACCGTTGGCCTCAATCGGCGTTAAACCCGCCACCAGATGGGCATTAAACGAGTATCCCG
GCAGCAGGGGATCATTTTGCGCTTCAGCCATACTTTTCATACTCCCGCCATTCAGAG
