>Addgene plasmid #163721 | pJH26_pBad_AraC_Para-sfGFP.1TAG | depositor partial sequence | sequence record 317460 | Para-sfGFP.1TAG
GCGTCACACTTTGCTATGCCATAGCATTTTTATCCATAAGATTAGCGGATCCTACCTGACGCTTTTTATC
GCAACTCTCTACTGTTTCTCCATACCCGTTTTTTGGGCTAACAGGAGGAATTAACCTAGGATGAGCAAGG
GCGAAGAACTGTTTACGGGCGTGGTGCCGATTCTGGTGGAACTGGATGGTGATGTCAATGGTCACAAATT
CAGCGTGCGCGGCGAAGGTGAAGGCGATGCAACCTAGGGTAAACTGACGCTGAAGTTTATTTGCACCACG
GGTAAACTGCCGGTTCCGTGGCCGACCCTGGTCACCACGCTGACGTATGGTGTTCAGTGTTTCAGTCGTT
ACCCGGATCACATGAAACGCCACGACTTTTTCAAGTCCGCGATGCCGGAAGGTTATGTCCAAGAACGTAC
CATCTCATTTAAAGATGACGGCACCTACAAAACGCGCGCCGAAGTGAAATTCGAAGGTGATACGCTGGTT
AACCGTATTGAACTGAAAGGCATCGATTTTAAGGAAGACGGTAATATTCTGGGCCATAAACTGGAATATA
ACTTCAATTCGCACAACGTGTACATCACCGCAGATAAGCAGAAGAACGGTATCAAGGCTAACTTCAAGAT
CCGCCATAATGTGGAAGATGGCAGCGTTCAACTGGCCGACCACTATCAGCAAAACACCCCGATTGGTGAT
GGCCCGGTCCTGCTGCCGGACAATCATTACCTGAGCACGCAGTCTGTGCTGAGTAAAGATCCGAACGAAA
AGCGTGACCACATGGTCCTGCTGGAATTCGTGACCGCGGCCGGCATCACGCACGGTATGGACGAACTGTA
TAAAGGCTCACATCATCATCATCATCATTGACTCGAGATCTGCAGCTGGTACCATATGGGAATTCGAAGC
TTGGCTGTTTTGGCGGATGAGAGAAGATTTTCAGCC
